Addgene plasmid #118075: pMST-1312
Purpose: pTPI1-cexA-tCYC1
Depositing lab: Michael Sauer. Depositing organization: Universitaet fur Bodenkultur Wien (BOKU-WIEN). Publication: Engineering of the citrate exporter protein enables high citric acid production in Aspergillus niger. Steiger MG, Rassinger A, Mattanovich D, Sauer M. Metab Eng. 2019 Mar;52:224-231. doi: 10.1016/j.ymben.2018.12.004. Epub 2018 Dec 13. PubMed 30553933.
Backbone
  Vector backbone: MST606
  Backbone manufacturer: Matthias Steiger
  Vector type: Yeast Expression
  Selectable markers: URA3
Growth in bacteria
  Bacterial resistance: Hygromycin, 200 μg/mL
  Growth temperature: 37°C
  Growth strain: DH10B
  Copy number: Unknown
Gene/Insert
  Gene/Insert name: pTPI1-cexA-tCYC1 (alt name: gene CexA)
  Species: A. niger
  Insert size (bp): 2550
  Promoter: pTPI1
  Cloning method: Gibson Cloning
  Sequencing primers: 5′ TGCAAGCAGCAGATTACG; 3′ ATACATGGGGATGTATGGG
Terms and licenses: Academic/Nonprofit Terms; Industry Terms: Not Available to Industry
How to cite: pMST-1312 was a gift from Michael Sauer (Addgene plasmid # 118075 ; http://n2t.net/addgene:118075 ; RRID:Addgene_118075)
