[The description below was written by a language model from this plasmid's Addgene catalogue record and pLannotate feature annotations shown in this document.]
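Description:
pMST-1312 is a yeast expression plasmid built on the MST606 backbone to express the Aspergillus niger citrate exporter gene cexA in Saccharomyces cerevisiae. It is an E. coli–yeast shuttle vector. A high-copy ColE1/pUC-type origin supports propagation in bacteria, and a yeast 2μ origin, with an adjacent fragment of the 2μ plasmid RAF1 gene, allows episomal, multicopy maintenance in yeast. Two markers are annotated. One is a URA3 gene with its own promoter, which complements uracil auxotrophy in yeast. The other is an hphMX6 cassette ending in the Ashbya gossypii TEF terminator, which confers hygromycin resistance. The catalogue lists hygromycin as the bacterial selection, and no separate bacterial resistance gene such as AmpR appears in the feature table, so the hph cassette apparently serves for selection in E. coli as well.

The payload is an expression cassette of about 2.5 kb, assembled by Gibson cloning, in which the cexA coding sequence (annotated as cex1/cexA from A. niger) lies between the TPI1 promoter and the CYC1 transcription terminator. The TPI1 promoter is a strong glycolytic yeast promoter. It is named in the catalogue but not annotated in the feature table. It presumably occupies the unannotated stretch upstream of the coding sequence, next to a short fragment matching DET1. No epitope tags or reporters are recorded. The associated publication concerns engineering the citrate exporter to raise citric acid production in A. niger, which suggests that this plasmid was used for heterologous expression and functional testing of CexA as a citrate exporter in yeast. The record itself does not spell out the experimental use.
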