Features (pLannotate 1.2.2; 11 found; start..end, strand, type, name):
    909..2484    +  gene           hphMX6: yeast selectable marker conferring hygromycin resistance
   2287..2484    +  terminator     TEF terminator: Ashbya gossypii TEF terminator
   2489..2509    -  promoter       tet promoter (fragment): E. coli promoter for tetracycline efflux protein gene
   2547..2927    +  CDS            RAF1 (fragment): RAF_YEAST - Experimental evidence at transcript level: Swiss-Prot protein existence level 2. Antagonizes transcriptional repression of recombinase FLP by REP1-REP2. May play a role in plasmid partitioning. From Saccharomyces cerevisiae (strain ATCC 204508 / S288c) (Baker's yeast).
   3081..3958    -  rep_origin     2μ ori: yeast 2μ plasmid origin of replication
   4021..4609    -  rep_origin     ori: high-copy-number ColE1/pMB1/pBR322/pUC origin of replication
   4687..4761    +  CDS            DET1 (fragment): DET1_YEAST - Experimental evidence at protein level: Swiss-Prot protein existence level 1. Metal-independent, broad-range acid phosphatase. Involved, either directly or indirectly, in the bidirectional transport of sterols between the endoplasmic reticulum and the plasma membrane. From Saccharomyces cerevisiae (strain ATCC 204508 / S288c) (Baker's yeast).
   5339..6910    +  CDS            cex1: CEX1_ASPNA - Also known as cexA From Aspergillus niger (strain ATCC 1015 / CBS 113.46 / FGSC A1144 / LSHB Ac4 / NCTC 3858a / NRRL 328 / USDA 3528.7).
   6982..7229    +  terminator     CYC1 terminator: S. cerevisiae CYC1; transcription terminator for CYC1
   7266..7482    +  promoter       URA3 promoter: S. cerevisiae URA3
   7483..764     +  CDS            URA3 (across the origin): PYRF_YEAST - Experimental evidence at protein level: Swiss-Prot protein existence level 1. From Saccharomyces cerevisiae (strain ATCC 204508 / S288c) (Baker's yeast).
>Addgene plasmid #118075 | pMST-1312 | addgene full sequence | sequence record 235546 | Addgene NGS Result
ATCCTAGTCCTGTTGCTGCCAAGCTATTTAATATCATGCACGAAAAGCAAACAAACTTGTGTGCTTCATT
GGATGTTCGTACCACCAAGGAATTACTGGAGTTAGTTGAAGCATTAGGTCCCAAAATTTGTTTACTAAAA
ACACATGTGGATATCTTGACTGATTTTTCCATGGAGGGCACAGTTAAGCCGCTAAAGGCATTATCCGCCA
AGTACAATTTTTTACTCTTCGAGGACAGAAAATTTGCTGACATTGGTAATACAGTCAAATTGCAGTACTC
TGCGGGTGTATACAGAATAGCAGAATGGGCAGACATTACGAATGCACACGGTGTGGTGGGCCCAGGTATT
GTTAGCGGTTTGAAGCAGGCGGCGGAAGAAGTAACAAAGGAACCTAGAGGCCTTTTGATGTTAGCAGAAT
TGTCATGCAAGGGCTCCCTAGCTACTGGAGAATATACTAAGGGTACTGTTGACATTGCGAAGAGCGACAA
AGATTTTGTTATCGGCTTTATTGCTCAAAGAGACATGGGTGGAAGAGATGAAGGTTACGATTGGTTGATT
ATGACACCCGGTGTGGGTTTAGATGACAAGGGAGACGCATTGGGTCAACAGTATAGAACCGTGGATGATG
TGGTGTCTACAGGATCTGACATTATTATTGTTGGAAGAGGACTATTTGCAAAGGGAAGGGATGCTAAGGT
AGAGGGTGAACGTTACAGAAAAGCAGGCTGGGAAGCATATTTGAGAAGATGCGGCCAGCAAAACTAAAAA
ACTGTATTATAAGTAAATGCATGTATACTAAACTCACAACTTAGAGCTTCAATTTAATTATATCAGTTAT
TACCCGGGAATCTCGGCGCTAATTGGAGGCGTCTTCGGATCCCTCGAGGAAGACGCCGCTAGCTCATGGA
CATGGAGGCCCAGAATACCCTCCTTGACAGTCTTGACGTGCGCAGCTCAGGGGCATGATGTGACTGTCGC
CCGTACATTTAGCCCATACATCCCCATGTATAATCATTTGCATCCATACATTTTGATGGCCGCACGGCGC
GAAGCAAAAATTACGGCTCCTCGCTGCAGACGTGCGAGCAGGGAAACGCTCCCCTCACAGACGCGTTGAA
TTGTCCCCACGCCGCGCCCCTGTAGAGAAATATAAAAGGTTAGGATTTGCCACTGAGGTTCTTCTTTCAT
ATACTTCCTTTTAAAATCTTGCTAGGATACAGTTCTCACATCACATCCGAACATAAACAACCATGGGTAA
AAAGCCTGAACTCACCGCGACGTCTGTCGAGAAGTTTCTGATCGAAAAGTTCGACAGCGTCTCCGACCTG
ATGCAGCTCTCGGAGGGCGAAGAATCTCGTGCTTTCAGCTTCGATGTAGGAGGGCGTGGATATGTCCTGC
GGGTAAATAGCTGCGCCGATGGTTTCTACAAAGATCGTTATGTTTATCGGCACTTTGCATCGGCCGCGCT
CCCGATTCCGGAAGTGCTTGACATTGGGGAATTCAGCGAGAGCCTGACCTATTGCATCTCCCGCCGTGCA
CAGGGTGTCACGTTGCAAGACCTCCCTGAAACCGAACTGCCCGCTGTTCTGCAGCCGGTCGCGGAGGCCA
TGGATGCGATCGCTGCGGCCGATCTTAGCCAGACGAGCGGGTTCGGCCCATTCGGACCGCAAGGAATCGG
TCAATACACTACATGGCGTGATTTCATATGCGCGATTGCTGATCCCCATGTGTATCACTGGCAAACTGTG
ATGGACGACACCGTCAGTGCGTCCGTCGCGCAGGCTCTCGATGAGCTGATGCTTTGGGCCGAGGACTGCC
CCGAAGTCCGGCACCTCGTGCACGCGGATTTCGGCTCCAACAATGTCCTGACGGACAATGGCCGCATAAC
AGCGGTCATTGACTGGAGCGAGGCGATGTTCGGGGATTCCCAATACGAGGTCGCCAACATCTTCTTCTGG
AGGCCGTGGTTGGCTTGTATGGAGCAGCAGACGCGCTACTTCGAGCGGAGGCATCCGGAGCTTGCAGGAT
CGCCGCGGCTCCGGGCGTATATGCTCCGCATTGGTCTTGACCAACTCTATCAGAGCTTGGTTGACGGCAA
TTTCGATGATGCAGCTTGGGCGCAGGGTCGATGCGACGCAATCGTCCGATCCGGAGCCGGGACTGTCGGG
CGTACACAAATCGCCCGCAGAAGCGCGGCCGTCTGGACCGATGGCTGTGTAGAAGTACTCGCCGATAGTG
GAAACCGACGCCCCAGCACTCGTCCGAGGGCAAAGGAATAATCAGTACTGACAATAAAAAGATTCTTGTT
TTCAAGAACTTGTCATTTGTATAGTTTTTTTATATTGTAGTTGTTCTATTTTAATCAAATGTTAGCGTGA
TTTATATTTTTTTTCGCCTCGACATCATCTGCCCAGATGCGAAGTTAAGTGCGCAGAAAGTAATATCATG
CGTCAATCGTATGTGAATGCTGGTCGCTATACTGGCTTTTATCGATGATAAGCTGTCAAACATGAGAATT
AATTCCACGGACTATAGACTATACCTAGTATACTCCGTCTACTGTACGATACACTTCCGCTCAGGTCCTT
GTCCTTTAACGAGGCCTTACCACTCTTTTGTTACTCTATTGATCCAGCTCAGCAAAGGCAGTGTGATCTA
AGATTCTATCTTCGCGATGTAGTAAAACTAGCTAGACCGAGAAAGAGACTAGAAATGCAAAAGGCACTTC
TACAATGGCTGCCATCATTATTATCCGATGTGACGCTGCAGCTTCTCAATGATATTCGAATACGCTTTGA
GGAGATACAGCCTAATATCCGACAAACTGTTTTACAGATTTACGATCGTACTTGTTACCCATCATTGAAT
TTTGAACATCCGAACCTGGGAGTTTTCCCTGAAACAGATAGTATATTTGAACCTGTATAATAATATATAG
TCTAGCGCTTTACGGAAGAGAATGTATGTATTTCGGTTCCTGGAGAAACTATTGCATCTATTGCATAGGT
AATCTTGCACGTCGCATCCCCGGTTCATTTTCTGCGTTTCCATCTTGCACTTCAATAGCATATCTTTGTT
AACGAAGCATCTGTGCTTCATTTTGTAGAACAAAAATGCAACGCGAGAGCGCTAATTTTTCAAACAAAGA
ATCTGAGCTGCATTTTTACAGAACAGAAATGCAACGCGAAAGCGCTATTTTACCAACGAAGAATCTGTGC
TTCATTTTTGTAAAACAAAAATGCAACGCGAGAGCGCTAATTTTTCAAACAAAGAATCTGAGCTGCATTT
TTACAGAACAGAAATGCAACGCGAGAGCGCTATTTTACCAACAAAGAATCTATACTTCTTTTTTGTTCTA
CAAAAATGCATCCCGAGAGCGCTATTTTTCTAACAAAGCATCTTAGATTACTTTTTTTCTCCTTTGTGCG
CTCTATAATGCAGTCTCTTGATAACTTTTTGCACTGTAGGTCCGTTAAGGTTAGAAGAAGGCTACTTTGG
TGTCTATTTTCTCTTCCATAAAAAAAGCCTGACTCCACTTCCCGCGTTTACTGATTACTAGCGAAGCTGC
GGGTGCATTTTTTCAAGATAAAGGCATCCCCGATTATATTCTATACCGATGTGGATTGCGCATACTTTGT
GAACAGAAAGTGATAGCGTTGATGATTCTTCATTGGTCAGAAAATTATGAACGGTTTCTTCTATTTTGTC
TCTATATACTACGTATAGGAAATGTTTACATTTTCGTATTGTTTTCGATTCACTCTATGAATAGTTCTTA
CTACAATTTTTTTGTCTAAAGAGTAATACTAGAGATAAACATAAAAAATGTAGAGGTCGAGTTTAGATGC
AAGTTCAAGGAGCGAAAGGTGGATGGGTAGGTTATATAGGGATATAGCACAGAGATATATAGCAAAGAGA
TACTTTTGAGCAATGTTTGTGGAAGCGGTATTCGCAATGCGCTGTGAGCAAAAGGCCAGCAAAAGGCCAG
GAACCGTAAAAAGGCCGCGTTGCTGGCGTTTTTCCATAGGCTCCGCCCCCCTGACGAGCATCACAAAAAT
CGACGCTCAAGTCAGAGGTGGCGAAACCCGACAGGACTATAAAGATACCAGGCGTTTCCCCCTGGAAGCT
CCCTCGTGCGCTCTCCTGTTCCGACCCTGCCGCTTACCGGATACCTGTCCGCCTTTCTCCCTTCGGGAAG
CGTGGCGCTTTCTCATAGCTCACGCTGTAGGTATCTCAGTTCGGTGTAGGTCGTTCGCTCCAAGCTGGGC
TGTGTGCACGAACCCCCCGTTCAGCCCGACCGCTGCGCCTTATCCGGTAACTATCGTCTTGAGTCCAACC
CGGTAAGACACGACTTATCGCCACTGGCAGCAGCCACTGGTAACAGGATTAGCAGAGCGAGGTATGTAGG
CGGTGCTACAGAGTTCTTGAAGTGGTGGCCTAACTACGGCTACACTAGAAGAACAGTATTTGGTATCTGC
GCTCTGCTGAAGCCAGTTACCTTCGGAAAAAGAGTTGGTAGCTCTTGATCCGGCAAACAAACCACCGCTG
GTAGCGGTGGTTTTTTTGTTTGCAAGCAGCAGATTACGCGCAGAAAAAAAGGATCTCAAGAAGATCCTTT
GATCTTTTCTACGGGGTGGAGCGCAAAAAACCCCGCCCCTGACAGGGCGGGGTTTTTTCGCGATCGGAGG
AATCCATCAATAGATACGTCCTGAGGACCGTGCTACCCAAATGGACTGATTGTGAGGGAGAGCTAACTAC
ATAGTGTTTAAAGATTACGGATATTTAACTTACTTAGAATAATGCCATTTTTTTGAGTTATAATAATCCT
ACGTTAGTGTGAGCGGGATTTAAACTGTGAGGACCTTAATACATTCAGACACTTCTGCGGTATCACCCTA
CTTATTCCCTTCGAGATTATATCTAGGAACCCATCAGGTTGGTGGAAGATTACCCGTTCTAAGACTTTTC
AGCTTCCTCTATTGATGTTACACCTGGACACCCCTTTTCTGGCATCCAGTTTTTAATCTTCAGTGGCATG
TGAGATTCTCCGAAATTAATTAAAGCAATCACACAATTCTCTCGGATACCACCTCGGTTGAAACTGACAG
GTGGTTTGTTACGCATGCTAATGCAAAGGAGCCTATATACCTTTGGCTCGGCTGCTGTAACAGGGAATAT
AAAGGGCAGCATAATTTAGGAGTTTAGTGAACTTGCAACATTTACTATTTTCCCTTCTTACGTAAATATT
TTTCTTTTTAATTCTAAATCAATCTTTTTCAATTTTTTGTTTGTATTCTTTTCTTGCTTAAATCTATAAC
TACAAAAAACACATACACATGTCCTCAACCACGTCCTCATCAAGATCAGACCTTGAAAAGGTCCCCGTAC
CACAGGTCACCCCTAGAGACAGTGACTCCGATAAGGGATCCCTCTCTCCGGAGCCTTCGACCCTCGAGGC
TCAGTCATCCGAGAAGCCACCGCATCATATCTTCACACGATCTCGCAAGCTGCAAATGGTTTGCATCGTC
TCCCTCGCTGCCATATTTTCTCCGCTTTCGTCGAACATTTACTTCCCTGCCCTGGATGATGTCTCGAAAT
CCCTCAACATCAGCATGTCGCTCGCAACACTCACCATCACGGTGTACATGATCGTCCAAGGCCTCGCTCC
CAGCTTCTGGGGTTCCATGTCAGACGCCACAGGTAGACGGCCTGTCTTTATTGGAACATTCATTGTTTAC
CTCGTAGCCAATATTGCTCTGGCCGAATCCAAGAACTATGGTGAGCTCATGGCCTTCCGAGCCTTGCAGG
CTGCTGGTAGCGCAGCCACCATCTCAATCGGAGCTGGAGTGATTGGTGATATCACAAACTCGGAAGAAAG
AGGTAGCTTGGTGGGTATCTTCGGTGGAGTTCGCATGCTTGGACAGGGAATCGGGCCGGTTTTCGGCGGC
ATTTTCACCCAGTATCTCGGATATCGATCTATCTTTTGGTTCCTCACGATTGCTGGAGGCGTGAGTCTCC
TGTCCATTCTGGTGCTTCTTCCGGAGACATTGAGGCCAATTGCTGGAAATGGAACTGTGAAGCTCAATGG
CATTCATAAGCCCTTCATCTACACGATCACCGGCCAGACGGGGGTTGTCGAGGGAGCGCAACCGGAAGCG
AAAAAGACCAAAACCAGCTGGAAGTCTGTTTTTGCTCCTTTGACATTCCTCGTCGAAAAGGACGTTTTCA
TCACCCTGTTCTTTGGAAGTATCGTGTACACAGTGTGGAGCATGGTGACATCCAGTACCACCGACCTCTT
CAGCGAAGTGTACGGCCTGTCATCCCTGGACATTGGACTCACTTTCCTAGGCAATGGCTTTGGATGTATG
TCTGGCTCTTATCTGGTCGGCTACCTTATGGATTACAACCACCGTCTTACCGAACGCGAATATTGCGAGA
AACACGGTTATCCGGCAGGCACACGTGTCAATCTGAAATCACACCCCGACTTCCCCATTGAGGTCGCCCG
GATGCGCAATACCTGGTGGGTGATTGCGATCTTCATCGTGACAGTTGCTTTGTACGGCGTGTCTTTGCGG
ACACATCTGGCGGTGCCTATCATTCTGCAGTACTTCATTGCGTTCTGCTCAACAGGACTCTTCACCATCA
ACAGCGCCCTGGTCATCGATCTTTACCCAGGTGCTAGCGCCAGTGCGACAGCAGTGAACAATCTGATGCG
GTGCCTGCTTGGAGCTGGCGGTGTGGCTATCGTGCAACCTATCCTGGACGCCTTGAAGCCGGATTATACT
TTCCTCTTGCTTGCCGGCATCACCCTTGTGATGACTCCGTTGCTGTACGTCGAAGATCGATGGGGTCCTG
GCTGGCGACATGCCCGCGAAAGGAGACTCAAGGCCAAAGCCAACGGCAACTAGGCTTCGTCCGACGGCGG
CCCGACGGGTCCGAGGCCTCGGAGATCCGTCCCCCTTTTCCTTTGTCGATATCATGTAATTAGTTATGTC
ACGCTTACATTCACGCCCTCCCCCCACATCCGCTCTAACCGAAAAGGAAGGAGTTAGACAACCTGAAGTC
TAGGTCCCTATTTATTTTTTTATAGTTATGTTAGTATTAAGAACGTTATTTATATTTCAAATTTTTCTTT
TTTTTCTGTACAGACGCGTGTACGCATGTAACATTATACTGAAAACCTTGCTTGAGAAGGTTTTGGGACG
CTCGAAGGCTTTAATTTGCAAGCTGGCGCTCCGGGGAGCAGGGTCCATAAAGCTTTTCAATTCATCTTTT
TTTTTTTTGTTCTTTTTTTTGATTCCGGTTTCTTTGAAATTTTTTTGATTCGGTAATCTCCGAGCAGAAG
GAAGAACGAAGGAAGGAGCACAGACTTAGATTGGTATATATACGCATATGTAGTGTTGAAGAAACATGAA
ATTGCCCAGTATTCTTAACCCAACTGCACAGAACAAAAACCTGCAGGAAACGAAGATAAATCATGTCGAA
AGCTACATATAAGGAACGTGCTGCTACTC
